Addgene plasmid #60520: pSBbi-GB
Purpose: (Empty Backbone) SB-transposon with constitutive bi-directional promoter, one side: SfiI cloning site for GOI (contains filler DNA), other side: GFP and blasticidin resistance gene
Depositing lab: Eric Kowarz. Depositing organization: Goethe-Universitaet Frankfurt am Main. Publication: Optimized Sleeping Beauty transposons rapidly generate stable transgenic cell lines. Kowarz E, Loescher D, Marschalek R. Biotechnol J. 2015 Feb 4. doi: 10.1002/biot.201400821. PubMed 25650551.
Backbone
  Vector backbone: pUC19
  Backbone size (bp): 2021
  Vector type: Mammalian Expression ; Transposon
  Promoter: EF1a/RPBSA
  Selectable markers: Blasticidin
Growth in bacteria
  Bacterial resistance: Ampicillin, 100 μg/mL
  Growth temperature: 37°C
  Growth strain: Top10
  Copy number: High Copy
Gene/Insert
  Cloning method: Restriction Enzyme
  Sequencing primers: 5′ GCCTCAGACAGTGGTTCAAAG; 3′ AGGCACAGTCGAGGCTGAT
Terms and licenses: Academic/Nonprofit Terms; Industry Terms: Not Available to Industry
How to cite: pSBbi-GB was a gift from Eric Kowarz (Addgene plasmid # 60520 ; http://n2t.net/addgene:60520 ; RRID:Addgene_60520)
