[The description below was written by a language model from this plasmid's Addgene catalogue record and pLannotate feature annotations shown in this document.]
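Description:
pSBbi-GB is an empty-backbone Sleeping Beauty transposon vector for mammalian expression, built on pUC19 and intended for generating stable transgenic cell lines. In bacteria it is maintained as a high-copy plasmid through the ColE1/pUC origin and selected with ampicillin via the β-lactamase gene and its native promoter. Small fragments of the pBR322 bom region and an M13 origin are also detected, presumably backbone remnants.

The payload is organised around a constitutive bidirectional promoter unit, recorded as EF1a/RPBSA. On one side, the EF-1α promoter (annotated on the reverse strand) drives transcription towards an SfiI cloning site, currently occupied by filler DNA, where a gene of interest is inserted by restriction cloning. This arm ends in a bovine growth hormone polyadenylation signal. On the other side, the RPBSA promoter, which is named in the catalogue entry but not picked up by the automated annotation, drives EGFP followed by the blasticidin S deaminase gene (bsd). This arm is terminated by a rabbit β-globin polyadenylation signal, and the adjacent short "HBB" hit most likely reflects that same globin-derived 3′ region. The record does not state how EGFP and bsd are linked across the short gap between them. The Sleeping Beauty inverted terminal repeats that should flank the cassette are likewise not annotated in the feature table, although the catalogue describes the construct as an SB transposon.

When a Sleeping Beauty transposase acts on the vector, the cassette between the repeats integrates into the host genome. Cells carrying it can then be enriched with blasticidin and tracked by green fluorescence while constitutively expressing the cloned gene.
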