Features (pLannotate 1.2.2; 12 found; start..end, strand, type, name):
    299..320     -  promoter       SV40 promoter (fragment): SV40 enhancer and early promoter
    324..548     -  polyA_signal   bGH poly(A) signal: bovine growth hormone polyadenylation signal
    829..2010    -  promoter       EF-1α promoter: strong constitutive promoter for human elongation factor EF-1α
   2643..3359    +  CDS            EGFP: EGFP is a basic (constitutively fluorescent) green fluorescent protein published in 1996, derived from Aequorea victoria. It is reported to be a rapidly-maturing weak dimer with moderate acid sensitivity.
   3432..3821    +  CDS            bsd: BSD_ASPTE - Experimental evidence at protein level: Swiss-Prot protein existence level 1. Catalyzes the deamination of the cytosine moiety of the antibiotics blasticidin S, cytomycin and acetylblasticidin S. From Aspergillus terreus.
   3838..3918    +  CDS            HBB (fragment): HBB_PONPY - Experimental evidence at transcript level: Swiss-Prot protein existence level 2. Involved in oxygen transport from the lung to the various peripheral tissues. From Pongo pygmaeus (Bornean orangutan).
   3989..4044    +  polyA_signal   β-globin poly(A) signal: rabbit β-globin polyadenylation signal (Gil and Proudfoot, 1987)
   4607..5195    -  rep_origin     ori: high-copy-number ColE1/pMB1/pBR322/pUC origin of replication
   5366..6226    -  CDS            AmpR: β-lactamase; bla; confers resistance to ampicillin, carbenicillin, and related antibiotics
   6227..6331    -  promoter       AmpR promoter: bla
   6358..6408    +  misc_feature   bom (fragment): basis of mobility region from pBR322
   6409..6439    -  rep_origin     M13 ori (fragment): M13 bacteriophage origin of replication; arrow indicates direction of (+) strand synthesis
>Addgene plasmid #60520 | pSBbi-GB | depositor full sequence | sequence record 97526 | pSBbi-GB sequence 6439 bps
GGATCCCTATACAGTTGAAGTCGGAAGTTTACATACACTTAAGTTGGAGTCATTAAAACTCGTTTTTCAA
CTACTCCACAAATTTCTTGTTAACAAACAATAGTTTTGGCAAGTCAGTTAGGACATCTACTTTGTGCATG
ACACAAGTCATTTTTCCAACAATTGTTTACAGACAGATTATTTCACTTATAATTCACTGTATCACAATTC
CAGTGGGTCAGAAGTTTACATACACTAAGTTCGACTCCTCTGCAGAATGCGGCGATGTTTCGGTAAGGGG
TCCGCTATCTAGTAGGCCCAGCTGGTTCTTTCCGCCTCAGAAGCCATAGAGCCCACCGCATCCCCAGCAT
GCCTGCTATTGTCTTCCCAATCCTCCCCCTTGCTGTCCTGCCCCACCCCACCCCCCAGAATAGAATGACA
CCTACTCAGACAATGCGATGCAATTTCCTCATTTTATTAGGAAAGGACAGTGGGAGTGGCACCTTCCAGG
GTCAAGGAAGGCACGGGGGAGGGGCAAACAACAGATGGCTGGCAACTAGAAGGCACAGTCGAGGCTGATC
AGCGAGCTCTAGAGAATTGATCCCCAAGCTTGGCCTGACAGGCCTTCGAATTAGAGAGAAGGAAAGACGC
AACCAGGAAGCCCACCAAGAGAAAGAGGCATTTCCTGAAAAGATTCCCCTTTTTGGAGAGCCCTACAAGG
TATTTACTGAACACTAGACATTGAAGTCCTGATTTATCACAATGTTGAACCCTATGATGAAACAATTCAG
TATAATTGAGTTCGAAACTCGAGCCATGGTGGCCTCAGAGGCCAGCTTGGGGTAGTTTTCACGACACCTT
AAATGGAAGAAAAAAACTTTGAACCACTGTCTGAGGCTTGAGAATGAACCAAGATCCAAACTCAAAAAGG
GCAAATTCCAAGGAGAATTACATCAAGTGCCAAGCTGGCCTAACTTCAGTCTCCACCCACTCAGTATGGG
GAAACTCCATCGCATAAAACCCCTCCCCCCAACCTAAAGACGACGTACTCCAAAAGCTCGAGAACTAATC
GAGGTGCCTGGACGGCGCCCGGTACTCCGTGGAGTCACATGAAGCGACGGCTGAGGACGGAAAGGCCCTT
TTCCTTTGTGTGGGTGACTCACCCGCCCGCTCTCCCGAGCGCCGCGTCCTCCATTTTGAGCTCCCTGCAG
CAGGGCCGGGAAGCGGCCATCTTTCCGCTCACGCAACTGGTGCCGACCGGGCCAGCCTTGCCGCCCAGGG
CGGGGCGATACACGGCGGCGCGAGGCCAGGCACCAGAGCAGGCCGGCCAGCTTGAGACTACCCCCGTCCG
ATTCTCGGTGGCCGCGCTCGCAGGCCCCGCCTCGCCGAACATGTGCGCTGGGACGCACGGGCCCCGTCGC
CGCCCGCGGCCCCAAAAACCGAAATACCAGTGTGCAGATCTTGGCCCGCATTTACAAGACTATCTTGCCA
GAAAAAAAGCGTCGCAGCAGGTCATCAAAAATTTTAAATGGCTAGAGACTTATCGAAAGCAGCGAGACAG
GCGCGAAGGTGCCACCAGATTCGCACGCGGCGGCCCCAGCGCCCAGGCCAAGCCTCAACTCAAGCACGAG
GCGAAGGGGCTCCTTAAGCGCAAGGCCTCGAACTCTCCCACCCACTTCCAACCCGAAGCTCGGGATCAAG
AATCACGTACTGCAGCCAGGGGCGTGGAAGTAATTCAAGGCACGCAAGGGCCATAACCCGTAAAGAGGCC
AGGCCCGCGGGAACCACACACGGCACTTACCTGTGTTCTGGCGGCAAACCCGTTGCGAAAAAGAACGTTC
ACGGCGACTACTGCACTTATATACGGTTCTCCCCCACCCTCGGGAAAAAGGCGGAGCCAGTACACGACAT
CACTTTCCCAGTTTACCCCGCGCCACCTTCTCTAGGCACCGGTTCAATTGCCGACCCCTCCCCCCAACTT
CTCGGGGACTGTGGGCGATGTGCGCTCTGCCCACTGACGGGCACCGGAGCCTCTAGGCGAGACCCTGTCT
CACAAAATAAAGTAAGCCCGGACTGAGTGCGGAAAGGCGGGCCTGGCGGGTCTGGTCTCCCCATGCGGGC
CACCAGAGGCCCTGCAGCCTTCAGTCGCTTGAAGGGGTAATGGCGCTTCCACTCACAAACATGGCGGACA
GAGCGTGTGAACGAGATGAACAGCCCCTCAAAAATATGGCCGCCGAGGCTGGACGGCCGTGCCCCAGCAG
CACCGCCTCCGCGCCCCACGTGATCTCTCGCCGGGCACAGCGCTGACCGCGGAGGTCCAACCGGAAGAAT
GTCCGGATTGGACATTCGGAAGAGGGCCCGCCTTCCCTGGGGAATCTCTGCGCACGCGCAGAACGCTTCG
ACCAATGAAAACACAGGAAGCCGTCCGCGCAACCGCGTTGCGTCACTTCTGCCGCCCCTGTTTCAAGGTA
TATAGCCGTAGACGGAACTTCGCCTTTCTCTCGGCCTTAGCGCCATTTTTTTGGGTGAGTGTTTTTTGGT
TCCTGCGTTGGGATTCCGTGTACAATCCATAGACATCTGACCTCGGCACTTAGCATCATCACAGCAAACT
AACTGTAGCCTTTCTCTCTTTCCCTGTAGAAACCTCTGCACCTGAGGCCACCATGTTGAGCAAGGGCGAG
GAGCTGTTCACCGGGGTGGTGCCCATCCTGGTCGAGCTGGACGGCGACGTAAACGGCCACAAGTTCAGCG
TGTCCGGCGAGGGCGAGGGCGATGCCACCTACGGCAAGCTGACCCTGAAGTTCATCTGCACCACCGGCAA
GCTGCCCGTGCCCTGGCCCACCCTCGTGACCACCCTGACCTACGGCGTGCAGTGCTTCAGCCGCTACCCC
GACCACATGAAGCAGCACGACTTCTTCAAGTCCGCCATGCCCGAAGGCTACGTCCAGGAGCGCACCATCT
TCTTCAAGGACGACGGCAACTACAAGACCCGCGCCGAGGTGAAGTTCGAGGGCGACACCCTGGTGAACCG
CATCGAGCTGAAGGGCATCGACTTCAAGGAGGACGGCAACATCCTGGGGCACAAGCTGGAGTACAACTAC
AACAGCCACAACGTCTATATCATGGCCGACAAGCAGAAGAACGGCATCAAGGTGAACTTCAAGATCCGCC
ACAACATCGAGGACGGCAGCGTGCAGCTCGCCGACCACTACCAGCAGAACACCCCCATCGGCGACGGCCC
CGTGCTGCTGCCCGACAACCACTACCTGAGCACCCAGTCCGCCCTGAGCAAAGACCCCAACGAGAAGCGC
GATCACATGGTCCTGCTGGAGTTCGTGACCGCCGCCGGGATCACTCTCGGCATGGACGAGCTGTACAAGG
GCAGTGGAGCTACTAACTTCAGCCTGCTGAAGCAGGCTGGTGACGTCGAGGAGAATCCTGGCCCCATGGC
CATGCCTTTGTCTCAAGAAGAATCCACCCTCATTGAAAGAGCAACGGCTACAATCAACAGCATCCCCATC
TCTGAAGACTACAGCGTCGCCAGCGCAGCTCTCTCTAGCGACGGCCGCATCTTCACTGGTGTCAATGTAT
ATCATTTTACTGGGGGACCTTGTGCAGAACTCGTGGTGCTGGGCACTGCTGCTGCTGCGGCAGCTGGCAA
CCTGACTTGTATCGTCGCGATCGGAAATGAGAACAGGGGCATCTTGAGCCCCTGCGGACGGTGCCGACAG
GTGCTTCTCGATCTGCATCCTGGGATCAAAGCCATAGTGAAGGACAGTGATGGACAGCCGACGGCAGTTG
GGATTCGTGAATTGCTGCCCTCTGGTTATGTGTGGGAGGGCTAATTCGAAGGCCTGTCGTGAATTCACTC
CTCAGGTGCAGGCTGCCTATCAGAAGGTGGTGGCTGGTGTGGCCAATGCCCTGGCTCACAAATACCACTG
AGATCTTTTTCCCTCTGCCAAAAATTATGGGGACATCATGAAGCCCCTTGAGCATCTGACTTCTGGCTAA
TAAAGGAAATTTATTTTCATTGCAATAGTGTGTTGGAATTTTTTGTGTCTCTCACTCGGAAGGACATATG
GGAGGGCAAATCATTTAAAACATCAGAATGAGTATTTGGTTTAGAGTTTGGCAACATATGCCATATGCTG
GCTGCCATGAACTAGCTACTCGGGACCCCTTACCGAAACATCGCCGCATTCTGCAGAGGAGTCGAGTGTA
TGTAAACTTCTGACCCACTGGGAATGTGATGAAAGAAATAAAAGCTGAAATGAATCATTCTCTCTACTAT
TATTCTGATATTTCACATTCTTAAAATAAAGTGGTGATCCTAACTGACCTAAGACAGGGAATTTTTACTA
GGATTAAATGTCAGGAATTGTGAAAAAGTGAGTTTAAATGTATTTGGCTAAGGTGTATGTAAACTTCCGA
CTTCAACTGTATAGGGATCCGCTTCCTCGCTCACTGACTCGCTGCGCTCGGTCGTTCGGCTGCGGCGAGC
GGTATCAGCTCACTCAAAGGCGGTAATACGGTTATCCACAGAATCAGGGGATAACGCAGGAAAGAACATG
TGAGCAAAAGGCCAGCAAAAGGCCAGGAACCGTAAAAAGGCCGCGTTGCTGGCGTTTTTCCATAGGCTCC
GCCCCCCTGACGAGCATCACAAAAATCGACGCTCAAGTCAGAGGTGGCGAAACCCGACAGGACTATAAAG
ATACCAGGCGTTTCCCCCTGGAAGCTCCCTCGTGCGCTCTCCTGTTCCGACCCTGCCGCTTACCGGATAC
CTGTCCGCCTTTCTCCCTTCGGGAAGCGTGGCGCTTTCTCATAGCTCACGCTGTAGGTATCTCAGTTCGG
TGTAGGTCGTTCGCTCCAAGCTGGGCTGTGTGCACGAACCCCCCGTTCAGCCCGACCGCTGCGCCTTATC
CGGTAACTATCGTCTTGAGTCCAACCCGGTAAGACACGACTTATCGCCACTGGCAGCAGCCACTGGTAAC
AGGATTAGCAGAGCGAGGTATGTAGGCGGTGCTACAGAGTTCTTGAAGTGGTGGCCTAACTACGGCTACA
CTAGAAGAACAGTATTTGGTATCTGCGCTCTGCTGAAGCCAGTTACCTTCGGAAAAAGAGTTGGTAGCTC
TTGATCCGGCAAACAAACCACCGCTGGTAGCGGTGGTTTTTTTGTTTGCAAGCAGCAGATTACGCGCAGA
AAAAAAGGATCTCAAGAAGATCCTTTGATCTTTTCTACGGGGTCTGACGCTCAGTGGAACGAAAACTCAC
GTTAAGGGATTTTGGTCATGAGATTATCAAAAAGGATCTTCACCTAGATCCTTTTAAATTAAAAATGAAG
TTTTAAATCAATCTAAAGTATATATGAGTAAACTTGGTCTGACAGTTACCAATGCTTAATCAGTGAGGCA
CCTATCTCAGCGATCTGTCTATTTCGTTCATCCATAGTTGCCTGACTCCCCGTCGTGTAGATAACTACGA
TACGGGAGGGCTTACCATCTGGCCCCAGTGCTGCAATGATACCGCGAGACCCACGCTCACCGGCTCCAGA
TTTATCAGCAATAAACCAGCCAGCCGGAAGGGCCGAGCGCAGAAGTGGTCCTGCAACTTTATCCGCCTCC
ATCCAGTCTATTAATTGTTGCCGGGAAGCTAGAGTAAGTAGTTCGCCAGTTAATAGTTTGCGCAACGTTG
TTGCCATTGCTACAGGCATCGTGGTGTCACGCTCGTCGTTTGGTATGGCTTCATTCAGCTCCGGTTCCCA
ACGATCAAGGCGAGTTACATGATCCCCCATGTTGTGCAAAAAAGCGGTTAGCTCCTTCGGTCCTCCGATC
GTTGTCAGAAGTAAGTTGGCCGCAGTGTTATCACTCATGGTTATGGCAGCACTGCATAATTCTCTTACTG
TCATGCCATCCGTAAGATGCTTTTCTGTGACTGGTGAGTACTCAACCAAGTCATTCTGAGAATAGTGTAT
GCGGCGACCGAGTTGCTCTTGCCCGGCGTCAATACGGGATAATACCGCGCCACATAGCAGAACTTTAAAA
GTGCTCATCATTGGAAAACGTTCTTCGGGGCGAAAACTCTCAAGGATCTTACCGCTGTTGAGATCCAGTT
CGATGTAACCCACTCGTGCACCCAACTGATCTTCAGCATCTTTTACTTTCACCAGCGTTTCTGGGTGAGC
AAAAACAGGAAGGCAAAATGCCGCAAAAAAGGGAATAAGGGCGACACGGAAATGTTGAATACTCATACTC
TTCCTTTTTCAATATTATTGAAGCATTTATCAGGGTTATTGTCTCATGAGCGGATACATATTTGAATGTA
TTTAGAAAAATAAACAAATAGGGGTTCCGCGCACATTTCCCCGAAAAGTGCCACCTGATGCGGTGTGAAA
TACCGCACAGATGCGTAAGGAGAAAATACCGCATCAGGAAATTGTAAGCGTTAATATTTTGTTAAAATT
