>Addgene plasmid #60520 | pSBbi-GB | addgene partial sequence | sequence record 100515 | BGH-rev 5'-TAGAAGGCACAGTCGAGG-3'
GCTTGGCCTGACAGGCCTTCGAATTAGTGAGAAGGAAAGACGCAACCAGGAAGCCCACCAAGAGAAAGAG
GCATTTCCTGAAAAGATTCCCCTTTTTGGAGAGCCCTACAAGGTATTTACTGAACACTAGACATTGAAGT
CCTGATTTATCACAATGTTGAACCCTATGATGAAACAATTCAGTATAATTGAGTTCGAAACTCGAGCCAT
GGTGGCCTCAGAGGCCAGCTTGGGGTAGTTTTCACGACACCTTAAATGGAAGAAAAAAACTTTGAACCAC
TGTCTGAGGCTTGAGAATGAACCAAGATCCAAACTCAAAAAGGGCAAATTCCAAGGAGAATTACATCAAG
TGCCAAGCTGGCCTAACTTCAGTCTCCACCCACTCAGTATGGGGAAACTCCATCGCATAAAACCCCTCCC
CCCAACCTAAAGACGACGTACTCCAAAAGCTCGAGAACTAATCGAGGTGCCTGGACGGCGCCCGGTACTC
CGTGGAGTCACATGAAGCGACGGCTGAGGACGGAAAGGCCCTTTTCCTTTGTGTGGGTGACTCACCCGCC
CGCTCTCCCGAGCGCCGCGTCCTCCATTTTGAGCTCCCTGCAGCAGGGCCGGGAAGCGGCCATCTTTCCG
CTCACGCAACTGGTGCCGACCGGGCCAGCCTTGCCGCCCAGGGCGGGGCGATACACGGCGGCGCGAGGCC
AGGCACCAGAGCAGGCCGGCCAGCTTGAGACTACCCCCGTCCGATTCTCGGTGGCCGCGCTCGCAGGCCC
CGCCTCGCCGAACATGTGCGCTGGGACGCACGGGCCCCGTCGCCGCCCGCGGCCCCAAAAACCGAAATAC
CA
