>Addgene plasmid #60520 | pSBbi-GB | addgene partial sequence | sequence record 100517 | EGFP-C 5'-CATGGTCCTGCTGGAGTTCGTG-3'
GAGCTGTACAAGGGCAGTGGAGCTACTAACTTCAGCCTGCTGAAGCAGGCTGGTGACGTCGAGGAGAATC
CTGGCCCCATGGCCATGCCTTTGTCTCAAGAAGAATCCACCCTCATTGAAAGAGCAACGGCTACAATCAA
CAGCATCCCCATCTCTGAAGACTACAGCGTCGCCAGCGCAGCTCTCTCTAGCGACGGCCGCATCTTCACT
GGTGTCAATGTATATCATTTTACTGGGGGACCTTGTGCAGAACTCGTGGTGCTGGGCACTGCTGCTGCTG
CGGCAGCTGGCAACCTGACTTGTATCGTCGCGATCGGAAATGAGAACAGGGGCATCTTGAGCCCCTGCGG
ACGGTGCCGACAGGTGCTTCTCGATCTGCATCCTGGGATCAAAGCCATAGTGAAGGACAGTGATGGACAG
CCGACGGCAGTTGGGATTCGTGAATTGCTGCCCTCTGGTTATGTGTGGGAGGGCTAATTCGAAGGCCTGT
CGTGAATTCACTCCTCAGGTGCAGGCTGCCTATCAGAAGGTGGTGGCTGGTGTGGCCAATGCCCTGGCTC
ACAAATACCACTGAGATCTTTTTCCCTCTGCCAAAAATTATGGGGACATCATGAAGCCCCTTGAGCATCT
GACTTCTGGCTAATAAAGGAAATTTATTTTCATTGCAATAGTGTGTTGGAATTTTTTGTGTCTCTCACTC
GGAAGGACATATGGGAGGGCAAATCATTTAAAACATCAGAATGAGTATTTGGTTTAGAGTTTGGCAACAT
ATGCCATATGCTGGCTGCCATGAACTAGCTACTCGGGACCCCTTACCGAAACATCGCCGCATTCTGCAGA
GGAGTCGA
